Addgene plasmid #231236: pCS2-NLS-Myc(340-439)-GFP-IRES-mCherry (NLS-DBD)
Purpose: MYC stability reporter construct of the DNA-binding-domain (residues 340-439) fused to an N-terminal NLS for transient expression in mammalian cells
Depositing lab: Michael Rape. Depositing organization: University of California, Berkeley. Publication: Orphan quality control shapes network dynamics and gene expression. Mark KG, Kolla S, Aguirre JD, Garshott DM, Schmitt S, Haakonsen DL, Xu C, Kater L, Kempf G, Martinez-Gonzalez B, Akopian D, See SK, Thoma NH, Rape M. Cell. 2023 Aug 3;186(16):3460-3475.e23. doi: 10.1016/j.cell.2023.06.015. Epub 2023 Jul 20. PubMed 37478862.
Backbone
  Vector backbone: pCS2-GFP-IRES-mCherry
  Vector type: Mammalian Expression
Growth in bacteria
  Bacterial resistance: Ampicillin, 100 μg/mL
  Growth temperature: 37°C
  Growth strain: DH5alpha
  Copy number: High Copy
Gene/Insert
  Gene/Insert name: MYC (alt names: c-myc 2; NLS-DBD)
  Species: H. sapiens (human)
  Mutation: NLS fused to the DNA-binding-domain of MYC (residues 340-439); numbering based on sequence for c-myc 2
  Entrez Gene: MYC (a.k.a. MRTL, MYCC, bHLHe39, c-Myc)
  Cloning method: Gibson Cloning
Terms and licenses: Academic/Nonprofit Terms; Industry Terms: Not Available to Industry
Depositor comments: Myc numbering based on sequence for c-myc 2.
How to cite: pCS2-NLS-Myc(340-439)-GFP-IRES-mCherry (NLS-DBD) was a gift from Michael Rape (Addgene plasmid # 231236 ; http://n2t.net/addgene:231236 ; RRID:Addgene_231236)
