[The description below was written by a language model from this plasmid's Addgene catalogue record and pLannotate feature annotations shown in this document.]
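Description:
pCS2-NLS-Myc(340-439)-GFP-IRES-mCherry (NLS-DBD) is a 6.4 kb mammalian expression plasmid built by Gibson cloning into a pCS2-GFP-IRES-mCherry backbone and intended for transient expression in mammalian cells. It is maintained in E. coli as a high-copy plasmid through a ColE1/pUC-type origin and selected with ampicillin via the β-lactamase gene. An f1 origin and remnants of the lac region (lac promoter/operator and lacZα and lacI fragments) are also present from the parental vector.

The expression unit is driven by the simian CMV IE94 enhancer/promoter typical of pCS2 vectors, followed by an SP6 promoter that would allow in vitro transcription of the same cassette. The first open reading frame encodes a nuclear localization signal fused to the DNA-binding domain of human MYC (residues 340-439, numbered according to the c-myc 2 isoform) and joined at its C-terminus to a GFP, which the annotation matches to AcGFP1. The automated annotation labels the insert as a woodchuck N-MYC2 fragment and as a Myc epitope tag. Both calls reflect homology to the human MYC C-terminus, which naturally contains the epitope sequence, and neither indicates a separate element. The NLS itself was not picked up as a feature. Downstream, an EMCV IRES directs independent translation of mCherry from the same transcript, which ends at an SV40 polyadenylation signal flanked by T7 and T3 promoter sequences.

Because both fluorescent proteins arise from one mRNA, mCherry serves as an internal control for transfection and transcription. The GFP-to-mCherry ratio therefore reports the post-translational stability of the nuclear-targeted MYC DNA-binding domain, which matches the recorded purpose as a MYC stability reporter.
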