Features (pLannotate 1.2.2; 19 found; start..end, strand, type, name):
     35..53      +  promoter       SP6 promoter: promoter for bacteriophage SP6 RNA polymerase
    130..369     +  CDS            N-MYC2 (fragment): MYC2_MARMO - Protein inferred from homology: Swiss-Prot protein existence level 3. From Marmota monax (Woodchuck).
    337..366     +  CDS            Myc: Myc (human c-Myc proto-oncogene) epitope tag
    442..1161    +  CDS            AcGFP1: Aequorea coerulescens GFP mammalian codon-optimized
   1169..1741    +  misc_feature   IRES: internal ribosome entry site (IRES) of the encephalomyocarditis virus (EMCV)
   1750..2457    +  CDS            mCherry: mCherry is a basic (constitutively fluorescent) red fluorescent protein published in 2004, derived from Discosoma sp.. It is reported to be a very rapidly-maturing monomer with low acid sensitivity.
   2468..2485    -  promoter       T7 promoter (fragment): promoter for bacteriophage T7 RNA polymerase
   2490..2624    -  polyA_signal   SV40 poly(A) signal: SV40 polyadenylation signal
   2737..2755    -  promoter       T3 promoter: promoter for bacteriophage T3 RNA polymerase
   2800..2816    -  protein_bind   lac operator: The lac repressor binds to the lac operator to inhibit transcription in E. coli. This inhibition can be relieved by adding lactose or isopropyl-β-D-thiogalactopyranoside (IPTG). lac repressor encoded by lacI
   2824..2854    -  promoter       lac promoter: promoter for the E. coli lac operon
   2869..2890    -  protein_bind   CAP binding site: CAP binding activates transcription in the presence of cAMP. E. coli catabolite activator protein
   2903..2995    -  CDS            lacI (fragment): lac repressor; lacI; The lac repressor binds to the lac operator to inhibit transcription in E. coli. This inhibition can be relieved by adding lactose or isopropyl-β-D-thiogalactopyranoside (IPTG).
   3178..3766    -  rep_origin     ori: high-copy-number ColE1/pMB1/pBR322/pUC origin of replication
   3937..4797    -  CDS            AmpR: β-lactamase; bla; confers resistance to ampicillin, carbenicillin, and related antibiotics
   4798..4902    -  promoter       AmpR promoter: bla
   4955..5383    -  rep_origin     f1 ori (sequence partly withheld): f1 bacteriophage origin of replication; arrow indicates direction of (+) strand synthesis
   5388..5454    -  CDS            lacZα (fragment): LacZα fragment of β-galactosidase; lacZ fragment
   5461..6438    +  promoter       CMV IE94 promoter: enhancer/promoter region of simian cytomegalovirus major immediate early transcription unit IE94
>Addgene plasmid #231236 | pCS2-NLS-Myc(340-439)-GFP-IRES-mCherry (NLS-DBD) | addgene full sequence | sequence record 459169 | Addgene NGS Result
CGCCATTCTGCCTGGGGACGTCGGAGCAAGCTTGATTTAGGTGACACTATAGAATACAAGCTACTTGTTC
TTTTTGCGGATCCCGCCACCATGCCCAAGAAAAAACGCAAGGTGGGCAGCGGCTCCCGAAAATGCACCAG
CCCCAGGTCCTCGGACACCGAGGAGAATGTCAAGAGGCGAACACACAACGTCTTGGAGCGCCAGAGGAGG
AACGAGCTAAAACGGAGCTTTTTTGCCCTGCGTGACCAGATCCCGGAGTTGGAAAACAATGAAAAGGCCC
CCAAGGTAGTTATCCTTAAAAAAGCCACAGCATACATCCTGTCCGTCCAAGCAGAGGAGCAAAAGCTCAT
TTCTGAAGAGGACTTGTTGCGGAAACGACGAGAACAGTTGAAACACAAACTTGAACAGCTACGGAACTCT
TGTGCGGGAGGCGGAGGCAGCATGGTGAGCAAGGGCGCCGAGCTGTTCACCGGCATCGTGCCCATCCTGA
TCGAGCTGAATGGCGATGTGAATGGCCACAAGTTCAGCGTGAGCGGCGAGGGCGAGGGCGATGCCACCTA
CGGCAAGCTGACCCTGAAGTTCATCTGCACCACCGGCAAGCTGCCTGTGCCCTGGCCCACCCTGGTGACC
ACCCTGAGCTACGGCGTGCAGTGCTTCTCACGCTACCCCGATCACATGAAGCAGCACGACTTCTTCAAGA
GCGCCATGCCTGAGGGCTACATCCAGGAGCGCACCATCTTCTTCGAGGATGACGGCAACTACAAGTCGCG
CGCCGAGGTGAAGTTCGAGGGCGATACCCTGGTGAATCGCATCGAGCTGACCGGCACCGATTTCAAGGAG
GATGGCAACATCCTGGGCAATAAGATGGAGTACAACTACAACGCCCACAATGTGTACATCATGACCGACA
AGGCCAAGAATGGCATCAAGGTGAACTTCAAGATCCGCCACAACATCGAGGATGGCAGCGTGCAGCTGGC
CGACCACTACCAGCAGAATACCCCCATCGGCGATGGCCCTGTGCTGCTGCCCGATAACCACTACCTGTCC
ACCCAGAGCGCCCTGTCCAAGGACCCCAACGAGAAGCGCGATCACATGATCTACTTCGGCTTCGTGACCG
CCGCCGCCATCACCCACGGCATGGATGAGCTGTACAAGTGATCTAGAGCCCCTCTCCCTCCCCCCCCCCT
AACGTTACTGGCCGAAGCCGCTTGGAATAAGGCCGGTGTGCGTTTGTCTATATGTTATTTTCCACCATAT
TGCCGTCTTTTGGCAATGTGAGGGCCCGGAAACCTGGCCCTGTCTTCTTGACGAGCATTCCTAGGGGTCT
TTCCCCTCTCGCCAAAGGAATGCAAGGTCTGTTGAATGTCGTGAAGGAAGCAGTTCCTCTGGAAGCTTCT
TGAAGACAAACAACGTCTGTAGCGACCCTTTGCAGGCAGCGGAACCCCCCACCTGGCGACAGGTGCCTCT
GCGGCCAAAAGCCACGTGTATAAGATACACCTGCAAAGGCGGCACAACCCCAGTGCCACGTTGTGAGTTG
GATAGTTGTGGAAAGAGTCAAATGGCTCTCCTCAAGCGTATTCAACAAGGGGCTGAAGGATGCCCAGAAG
GTACCCCATTGTATGGGATCTGATCTGGGGCCTCGGTGCACATGCTTTACATGTGTTTAGTCGAGGTTAA
AAAAACGTCTAGGCCCCCCGAACCACGGGGACGTGGTTTTCCTTTGAAAAACACGATAATACCTCCGGAA
TGGTGAGCAAGGGCGAGGAGGATAACATGGCCATCATCAAGGAGTTCATGCGCTTCAAGGTGCACATGGA
GGGCTCCGTGAACGGCCACGAGTTCGAGATCGAGGGCGAGGGCGAGGGCCGCCCCTACGAGGGCACCCAG
ACCGCCAAGCTGAAGGTGACCAAGGGTGGCCCCCTGCCCTTCGCCTGGGACATCCTGTCCCCTCAGTTCA
TGTACGGCTCCAAGGCCTACGTGAAGCACCCCGCCGACATCCCCGACTACTTGAAGCTGTCCTTCCCCGA
GGGCTTCAAGTGGGAGCGCGTGATGAACTTCGAGGACGGCGGCGTGGTGACCGTGACCCAGGACTCCTCC
CTGCAGGACGGCGAGTTCATCTACAAGGTGAAGCTGCGCGGCACCAACTTCCCCTCCGACGGCCCCGTAA
TGCAGAAGAAAACCATGGGCTGGGAGGCCTCCTCCGAGCGGATGTACCCCGAGGACGGCGCCCTGAAGGG
CGAGATCAAGCAGAGGCTGAAGCTGAAGGACGGCGGCCACTACGACGCTGAGGTCAAGACCACCTACAAG
GCCAAGAAGCCCGTGCAGCTGCCCGGCGCCTACAACGTCAACATCAAGTTGGACATCACCTCCCACAACG
AGGACTACACCATCGTGGAACAGTACGAACGCGCCGAGGGCCGCCACTCCACCGGCGGCATGGACGAGCT
GTACAAGTGATCTAGAACTATAGTGAGTCGTATTACGTAGATCCAGACATGATAAGATACATTGATGAGT
TTGGACAAACCACAACTAGAATGCAGTGAAAAAAATGCTTTATTTGTGAAATTTGTGATGCTATTGCTTT
ATTTGTAACCATTATAAGCTGCAATAAACAAGTTAACAACAACAATTGCATTCATTTTATGTTTCAGGTT
CAGGGGGAGGTGTGGGAGGTTTTTTAATTCGCGGCCGCGGCGCCAATGCATTGGGCCCGGTACCCAGCTT
TTGTTCCCTTTAGTGAGGGTTAATTGCGCGCTTGGCGTAATCATGGTCATAGCTGTTTCCTGTGTGAAAT
TGTTATCCGCTCACAATTCCACACAACATACGAGCCGGGAGCATAAAGTGTAAAGCCTGGGGTGCCTAAT
GAGTGAGCTAACTCACATTAATTGCGTTGCGCTCACTGCCCGCTTTCCAGTCGGGAAACCTGTCGTGCCA
GCTGCATTAATGAATCGGCCAACGCGCGGGGAGAGGCGGTTTGCGTATTGGGCGCTCTTCCGCTTCCTCG
CTCACTGACTCGCTGCGCTCGGTCGTTCGGCTGCGGCGAGCGGTATCAGCTCACTCAAAGGCGGTAATAC
GGTTATCCACAGAATCAGGGGATAACGCAGGAAAGAACATGTGAGCAAAAGGCCAGCAAAAGGCCAGGAA
CCGTAAAAAGGCCGCGTTGCTGGCGTTTTTCCATAGGCTCCGCCCCCCTGACGAGCATCACAAAAATCGA
CGCTCAAGTCAGAGGTGGCGAAACCCGACAGGACTATAAAGATACCAGGCGTTTCCCCCTGGAAGCTCCC
TCGTGCGCTCTCCTGTTCCGACCCTGCCGCTTACCGGATACCTGTCCGCCTTTCTCCCTTCGGGAAGCGT
GGCGCTTTCTCATAGCTCACGCTGTAGGTATCTCAGTTCGGTGTAGGTCGTTCGCTCCAAGCTGGGCTGT
GTGCACGAACCCCCCGTTCAGCCCGACCGCTGCGCCTTATCCGGTAACTATCGTCTTGAGTCCAACCCGG
TAAGACACGACTTATCGCCACTGGCAGCAGCCACTGGTAACAGGATTAGCAGAGCGAGGTATGTAGGCGG
TGCTACAGAGTTCTTGAAGTGGTGGCCTAACTACGGCTACACTAGAAGAACAGTATTTGGTATCTGCGCT
CTGCTGAAGCCAGTTACCTTCGGAAAAAGAGTTGGTAGCTCTTGATCCGGCAAACAAACCACCGCTGGTA
GCGGTGGTTTTTTTGTTTGCAAGCAGCAGATTACGCGCAGAAAAAAAGGATCTCAAGAAGATCCTTTGAT
CTTTTCTACGGGGTCTGACGCTCAGTGGAACGAAAACTCACGTTAAGGGATTTTGGTCATGAGATTATCA
AAAAGGATCTTCACCTAGATCCTTTTAAATTAAAAATGAAGTTTTAAATCAATCTAAAGTATATATGAGT
AAACTTGGTCTGACAGTTACCAATGCTTAATCAGTGAGGCACCTATCTCAGCGATCTGTCTATTTCGTTC
ATCCATAGTTGCCTGACTCCCCGTCGTGTAGATAACTACGATACGGGAGGGCTTACCATCTGGCCCCAGT
GCTGCAATGATACCGCGAGACCCACGCTCACCGGCTCCAGATTTATCAGCAATAAACCAGCCAGCCGGAA
GGGCCGAGCGCAGAAGTGGTCCTGCAACTTTATCCGCCTCCATCCAGTCTATTAATTGTTGCCGGGAAGC
TAGAGTAAGTAGTTCGCCAGTTAATAGTTTGCGCAACGTTGTTGCCATTGCTACAGGCATCGTGGTGTCA
CGCTCGTCGTTTGGTATGGCTTCATTCAGCTCCGGTTCCCAACGATCAAGGCGAGTTACATGATCCCCCA
TGTTGTGCAAAAAAGCGGTTAGCTCCTTCGGTCCTCCGATCGTTGTCAGAAGTAAGTTGGCCGCAGTGTT
ATCACTCATGGTTATGGCAGCACTGCATAATTCTCTTACTGTCATGCCATCCGTAAGATGCTTTTCTGTG
ACTGGTGAGTACTCAACCAAGTCATTCTGAGAATAGTGTATGCGGCGACCGAGTTGCTCTTGCCCGGCGT
CAATACGGGATAATACCGCGCCACATAGCAGAACTTTAAAAGTGCTCATCATTGGAAAACGTTCTTCGGG
GCGAAAACTCTCAAGGATCTTACCGCTGTTGAGATCCAGTTCGATGTAACCCACTCGTGCACCCAACTGA
TCTTCAGCATCTTTTACTTTCACCAGCGTTTCTGGGTGAGCAAAAACAGGAAGGCAAAATGCCGCAAAAA
AGGGAATAAGGGCGACACGGAAATGTTGAATACTCATACTCTTCCTTTTTCAATATTATTGAAGCATTTA
TCAGGGTTATTGTCTCATGAGCGGATACATATTTGAATGTATTTAGAAAAATAAACAAATAGGGGTTCCG
CGCACATTTCCCCGAAAAGTGCCACCTAAATTGTAAGCGTTAATATTTTGTTAAAATTCGCGTTAAATTT
TTGTTAAATCAGCTCATTTTTTAACCAATAGGCCGAAATCGGCAAAATCCCTTATAAATCAAAAGAATAG
ACCGAGATAGGGT
[37 nt withheld, positions 5054-5090]
AAAGAACGTGGACTCCAACGTCAAAGG
[49 nt withheld, positions 5118-5166]
T
[91 nt withheld, positions 5168-5258]
G
[124 nt withheld, positions 5260-5383]
CCCATTCGCCATTCAGGCTGCGCAACTGTTGGGAAGGGCGATCGGTGCGGGCCTCTTCGCTATTACGCCA
GTCGACCGCCAATTCAATATGGCGTATATGGACTCATGCCAATTCAATATGGTGGATCTGGACCTGTGCC
AATTCAATATGGCGTATATGGACTCGTGCCAATTCAATATGGTGGATCTGGACCCCAGCCAATTCAATAT
GGCGGACTTGGCACCATGCCAATTCAATATGGCGGACCTGGCACTGTGCCAACTGGGGAGGGGTCTACTT
GGCACGGTGCCAAGTTTGAGGAGGGGTCTTGGCCCTGTGCCAAGTCCGCCATATTGAATTGGCATGGTGC
CAATAATGGCGGCCATATTGGCTATATGCCAGGATCAATATATAGGCAATATCCAATATGGCCCTATGCC
AATATGGCTATTGGCCAGGTTCAATACTATGTATTGGCCCTATGCCATATAGTATTCCATATATGGGTTT
TCCTATTGACGTAGATAGCCCCTCCCAATGGGCGGTCCCATATACCATATATGGGGCTTCCTAATACCGC
CCATAGCCACTCCCCCATTGACGTCAATGGTCTCTATATATGGTCTTTCCTATTGACGTCATATGGGCGG
TCCTATTGACGTATATGGCGCCTCCCCCATTGACGTCAATTACGGTAAATGGCCCGCCTGGCTCAATGCC
CATTGACGTCAATAGGACCACCCACCATTGACGTCAATGGGATGGCTCATTGCCCATTCATATCCGTTCT
CACGCCCCCTATTGACGTCAATGACGGTAAATGGCCCACTTGGCAGTACATCAATATCTATTAATAGTAA
CTTGGCAAGTACATTACTATTGGAAGTACGCCAGGGTACATTGGCAGTACTCCCATTGACGTCAATGGCG
GTAAATGGCCCGCGATGGCTGCCAAGTACATCCCCATTGACGTCAATGGGGAGGGGCAATGACGCAAATG
GGCGTTCCATTGACGTAAATGGGCGGTAGGCGTGCCTAATGGGAGGTCTATATAAGCAATGCTCGTTTAG
GGAAC
